Addgene plasmid #114119: pCW-eGFP-SHLD2
Purpose: Lentiviral vector for inducible expression of N-terminally tagged eGFP-SHLD2
Depositing lab: Daniel Durocher. Depositing organization: Sinai Health System. Publication: The shieldin complex mediates 53BP1-dependent DNA repair. Noordermeer SM, Adam S, Setiaputra D, Barazas M, Pettitt SJ, Ling AK, Olivieri M, Alvarez-Quilon A, Moatti N, Zimmermann M, Annunziato S, Krastev DB, Song F, Brandsma I, Frankum J, Brough R, Sherker A, Landry S, Szilard RK, Munro MM, McEwan A, Goullet de Rugy T, Lin ZY, Hart T, Moffat J, Gingras AC, Martin A, van Attikum H, Jonkers J, Lord CJ, Rottenberg S, Durocher D. Nature. 2018 Aug;560(7716):117-121. doi: 10.1038/s41586-018-0340-7. Epub 2018 Jul 18. PubMed 30022168.
Backbone
  Vector backbone: pCW57.1
  Backbone manufacturer: Addgene #15100
  Backbone size w/o insert (bp): 7720
  Total vector size (bp): 11155
  Vector type: Mammalian Expression, Lentiviral ; Doxycycline inducible
  Selectable markers: Puromycin
Growth in bacteria
  Bacterial resistance: Ampicillin, 100 μg/mL
  Growth temperature: 30°C
  Growth strain: NEB Stable
  Copy number: Unknown
Gene/Insert
  Gene/Insert name: SHLD2 (alt names: FAM35A; RINN2)
  Species: H. sapiens (human)
  Insert size (bp): 3435
  Entrez Gene: SHLD2 (a.k.a. FAM35A, FAM35A1, RINN2, bA163M19.1)
  Promoter: TRE promoter, Tet ON
  Tag / fusion protein: eGFP (N terminal on insert)
  Cloning method: Gateway Cloning
  Sequencing primers: 5′ LNCX; 3′ O.PGK1b-R (GAACGGACGTGAAGAATGTG)
Resource information
  A portion of this plasmid was derived from a plasmid made by: ORFeome
Terms and licenses: Academic/Nonprofit Terms; Industry Terms: Not Available to Industry
Depositor comments: The SHLD2 short isoform cDNA was obtained from the ORFeome collection. The complete coding sequence of the long isoform of SHLD2 was generated by combining a synthesized fragment corresponding to the long isoform C-terminus using an internal KpnI site.
How to cite: pCW-eGFP-SHLD2 was a gift from Daniel Durocher (Addgene plasmid # 114119 ; http://n2t.net/addgene:114119 ; RRID:Addgene_114119)
