[The description below was written by a language model from this plasmid's Addgene catalogue record and pLannotate feature annotations shown in this document.]
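Description:
pCW-eGFP-SHLD2 is a doxycycline-inducible, self-inactivating HIV-1-based lentiviral expression vector built on the pCW57.1 backbone, about 11.2 kb in total. In bacteria it is maintained through a high-copy ColE1/pUC-type origin with ampicillin resistance (β-lactamase). The viral portion has a third-generation layout. An RSV promoter drives a truncated 5' LTR, followed by the Ψ packaging signal with a partial gag sequence, the Rev response element and the cPPT/CTS. At the other end are a WPRE fragment and a ΔU3 3' LTR, which leaves the integrated provirus without LTR promoter activity. An SV40 poly(A) signal and SV40 origin lie downstream of the 3' LTR.

The payload is human SHLD2 (also called FAM35A or RINN2), a shieldin complex component, fused at its N-terminus to EGFP and introduced by Gateway cloning, so the fusion is flanked by attB1 and attB2 sites. The annotation tool matched the SHLD2 coding region to the orangutan orthologue, but the catalogue lists the insert as human. According to the depositor, the short-isoform cDNA came from the ORFeome collection and was extended to the full long-isoform coding sequence by joining a synthesized C-terminal fragment at an internal KpnI site. Expression is controlled by a tight TRE promoter (seven tet operators plus a minimal CMV promoter). A separate human PGK promoter drives a puromycin resistance gene followed by an rtTA3-type reverse Tet transactivator, so a single vector supplies selection, the Tet-On activator and the inducible cargo. The construct is intended for generating stably transduced mammalian cells in which eGFP-SHLD2 can be switched on with doxycycline, in the context of work on 53BP1-dependent DNA repair.
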