Features (pLannotate 1.2.2; 30 found; start..end, strand, type, name):
     43..160     +  misc_feature   cPPT/CTS: central polypurine tract and central termination sequence of HIV-1
    214..528     +  promoter       tight TRE promoter: Tet-responsive promoter PTight, consisting of seven tet operator sequences followed by the minimal CMV promoter
    549..573     +  protein_bind   attB1: mutant version of attB; recombination site for the Gateway® BP reaction BP Clonase™
    591..1307    +  CDS            EGFP: EGFP is a basic (constitutively fluorescent) green fluorescent protein published in 1996, derived from Aequorea victoria. It is reported to be a rapidly-maturing weak dimer with moderate acid sensitivity.
   1317..4025    +  CDS            SHLD2: SHLD2_PONAB - Also known as FAM35A From Pongo abelii (Sumatran orangutan) (Pongo pygmaeus abelii).
   4030..4054    -  protein_bind   attB2: mutant version of attB; recombination site for the Gateway® BP reaction BP Clonase™
   4071..4089    +  CDS            9xHis (fragment): 9xHis affinity tag
   4099..4609    +  promoter       hPGK promoter: human phosphoglycerate kinase 1 promoter
   4619..5215    +  CDS            PuroR (fragment): puromycin N-acetyltransferase; pac from Streptomyces; confers resistance to puromycin
   5270..5967    +  CDS            rtTA3 (fragment): reverse tetracycline transactivator 3 activates expression from Tet-responsive promoters in the presence of doxycycline
   5897..6007    +  CDS            VP48: 3 tandem repeats of the minimal activation domain of herpes simplex virus VP16 (Cheng et al., 2013)
   6043..6591    +  misc_feature   WPRE (fragment): woodchuck hepatitis virus posttranscriptional regulatory element
   6617..6688    +  CDS            nef (fragment): NEF_HV1Z2 - Experimental evidence at protein level: Swiss-Prot protein existence level 1. Extracellular Nef protein targets CD4(+) T-lymphocytes for apoptosis by interacting with CXCR4 surface receptors. From Human immunodeficiency virus type 1 group M subtype D (isolate Z2/CDC-Z34) (HIV-1).
   6690..6923    +  LTR            3' LTR (ΔU3): self-inactivating 3' long terminal repeat (LTR) from HIV-1
   6995..7116    +  polyA_signal   SV40 poly(A) signal: SV40 polyadenylation signal
   7156..7291    +  rep_origin     SV40 ori: SV40 origin of replication
   7299..7362    +  promoter       AmpR promoter: bla
   7363..8223    +  CDS            AmpR: β-lactamase; bla; confers resistance to ampicillin, carbenicillin, and related antibiotics
   8394..8982    +  rep_origin     ori: high-copy-number ColE1/pMB1/pBR322/pUC origin of replication
   9165..9257    +  CDS            lacI (fragment): lac repressor; lacI; The lac repressor binds to the lac operator to inhibit transcription in E. coli. This inhibition can be relieved by adding lactose or isopropyl-β-D-thiogalactopyranoside (IPTG).
   9270..9291    +  protein_bind   CAP binding site: CAP binding activates transcription in the presence of cAMP. E. coli catabolite activator protein
   9306..9336    +  promoter       lac promoter: promoter for the E. coli lac operon
   9340..9362    +  protein_bind   lac operator (fragment): The lac repressor binds to the lac operator to inhibit transcription in E. coli. This inhibition can be relieved by adding lactose or isopropyl-β-D-thiogalactopyranoside (IPTG). lac repressor encoded by lacI
   9405..9423    +  promoter       T3 promoter: promoter for bacteriophage T3 RNA polymerase
   9451..9677    +  promoter       RSV promoter: Rous sarcoma virus enhancer/promoter
   9678..9858    +  LTR            5' LTR (truncated): truncated 5' long terminal repeat (LTR) from HIV-1
   9905..10030   +  misc_feature   HIV-1 Ψ: packaging signal of human immunodeficiency virus type 1
  10014..10377   +  CDS            HIV-1 gag (fragment): gag protein from human immunodeficiency virus 1; gag
  10523..10756   +  misc_feature   RRE: The Rev response element (RRE) of HIV-1 allows for Rev-dependent mRNA export from the nucleus to the cytoplasm.
  11133..2       +  CDS            Rev (fragment) (across the origin): human immunodeficiency virus 1 (HIV-1) Rev protein; rev; enhances nuclear export of unspliced and incompletely spliced viral mRNAs
>Addgene plasmid #114119 | pCW-eGFP-SHLD2 | addgene full sequence | sequence record 220072 | Addgene NGS Result
ACAATTCTCGACCTCGAGACAAATGGCAGTATTCATCCACAATTTTAAAAGAAAAGGGGGGATTGGGGGG
TACAGTGCAGGGGAAAGAATAGTAGACATAATAGCAACAGACATACAAACTAAAGAATTACAAAAACAAA
TTACAAAAATTCAAAATTTTCGGGTTTATTACAGGGACAGCAGAGATCCACTTTGGCCGCGAATCGATAT
GTCGAGTTTACTCCCTATCAGTGATAGAGAACGTATGTCGAGTTTACTCCCTATCAGTGATAGAGAACGA
TGTCGAGTTTACTCCCTATCAGTGATAGAGAACGTATGTCGAGTTTACTCCCTATCAGTGATAGAGAACG
TATGTCGAGTTTACTCCCTATCAGTGATAGAGAACGTATGTCGAGTTTATCCCTATCAGTGATAGAGAAC
GTATGTCGAGTTTACTCCCTATCAGTGATAGAGAACGTATGTCGAGGTAGGCGTGTACGGTGGGAGGCCT
ATATAAGCAGAGCTCGTTTAGTGAACCGTCAGATCGCCTGGAGAATTGGCTAGCATCAACAAGTTTGTAC
AAAAAAGCAGGCTTCGAAGGAGATAGAACCATGGTGAGCAAGGGCGAGGAGCTGTTCACCGGGGTGGTGC
CCATCCTGGTCGAGCTGGACGGCGACGTAAACGGCCACAAGTTCAGCGTGTCCGGCGAGGGCGAGGGCGA
TGCCACCTACGGCAAGCTGACCCTGAAGTTCATCTGCACCACCGGCAAGCTGCCCGTGCCCTGGCCCACC
CTCGTGACCACCCTGACCTACGGCGTGCAGTGCTTCAGCCGCTACCCCGACCACATGAAGCAGCACGACT
TCTTCAAGTCCGCCATGCCCGAAGGCTACGTCCAGGAGCGCACCATCTTCTTCAAGGACGACGGCAACTA
CAAGACCCGCGCCGAGGTGAAGTTCGAGGGCGACACCCTGGTGAACCGCATCGAGCTGAAGGGCATCGAC
TTCAAGGAGGACGGCAACATCCTGGGGCACAAGCTGGAGTACAACTACAACAGCCACAACGTCTATATCA
TGGCCGACAAGCAGAAGAACGGCATCAAGGTGAACTTCAAGATCCGCCACAACATCGAGGACGGCAGCGT
GCAGCTCGCCGACCACTACCAGCAGAACACCCCCATCGGCGACGGCCCCGTGCTGCTGCCCGACAACCAC
TACCTGAGCACCCAGTCCGCCCTGAGCAAAGACCCCAACGAGAAGCGCGATCACATGGTCCTGCTGGAGT
TCGTGACCGCCGCCGGGATCACTCTCGGCATGGACGAGCTGTACAAGGGCGCGCCAAGTGGAGGATCTCA
AGTCCACATTTTTTGGGGTGCTCCAATTGCTCCACTGAAAATCACAGTATCAGAAGACACAGCTTCTTTA
ATGTCTGTTGCTGACCCCTGGAAAAAAATTCAGCTTTTATACAGTCAACATTCTTTATATCTGAAGGATG
AAAAACAGCACAAAAATCTTGAAAACTATAAAGTCCCAGAATCTATTGGTTCTCCAGATCTTAGTGGTCA
TTTCTTAGCAAACTGTATGAATAGACATGTTCATGTGAAAGATGACTTTGTACGTTCTGTTTCTGAAACA
CAGAATATAGAATCCCAGAAGATTCACTCCTCTAGACTGAGTGATATAACTAGCTCTAATATGCAAATAT
GTGGATTTAAAAGCACAGTTCCGCATTTCACCGAAGAAGAAAAGTATCAAAAGCTTCTCAGTGAAAATAA
AATTAGAGATGAACAGCCTAAACATCAGCCAGATATATGTGGTAAGAACTTTAACACAAATTTGTTTCAG
TTGGGCCATAAATGTGCAGCTGTGTTGGATTTGGTTTGTAGTACTGAAAAAATTAATATAGGGCCTGAAG
TGGTACAAAGAGAGTGTGTGCCAACAGAATATCATGAAATACAAAACCAGTGTTTGGGATTATTTTCCTC
GAACGCAGTAGATAAGTCAAGGTCTGAAGCAGCAGTTAGGAAGGTCTCAGACCTTAAAATATCAACTGAT
ACAGAATTTCTCAGTATAATTACCTCCAGCCAGGTTGCTTTTTTAGCTCAAAAGAAAGATAAAAGGCGGA
GTCCTGTAAATAAAGGGAATGTAAACATGGAGACTGAACCAAAGGCAAGTTACGGGGAGATAAGAATACC
TGAAGAGAATTCGATTCAGCTTGATGGTTTTACAGAAGCATATGAAAGTGGACAAAACCAAGCATATTCC
CTTGAACTTTTTAGTCCTGTTTGTCCTAAAACAGAAAATAGCCGCATTCACATAAACTCTGATAAAGGTC
TTGAAGAACATACAGGATCTCAAGAACTTTTCAGTTCTGAAGATGAACTGCCACCAAATGAGATACGTAT
TGAGTTGTGTAGCTCAGGAATACTGTGTTCCCAACTAAATACCTTCCACAAAAGTGCTATTAAAAGAAGC
TGTACCTCTGAAGATAAAGTGGGCCAGTCTGAAGCTCTATCTAGAGTCCTTCAAGTAGCTAAGAAAATGA
AGTTGATTTCTAATGGAGGAGATTCTGCTGTAGAAATGGATCGGAGAAATGTGTCTGAATTTAAGAGTAT
TAAAAAAACATCATTAATAAAAAACTGTGATTCTAAAAGCCAGAAGTATAATTGTTTAGTCATGGTGCTA
TCTCCATGCCATGTGAAGGAAATAAACATAAAATTCGGACCAAATTCTGGCTCTAAAGTGCCTTTAGCAA
CAGTTACAGTAATTGATCAATCAGAAACTAAGAAGAAGGTTTTTCTGTGGAGGACTGCAGCATTTTGGGC
ATTTACAGTGTTTCTTGGAGATATAATTTTACTCACAGATGTTGTTATTCATGAGGACCAATGGATTGGC
GAGACAGTACTACAATCAACATTTAGCAGTCAGTTATTAAATCTTGGGAGTTATTCATCTATTCAGCCTG
AAGAATATTCCAGTGTAGTTAGTGAAGTTGTACTTCAAGACTTACTGGCATATGTGTCCTCAAAACATTC
CTACCTCAGAGATCTTCCTCCGAGGCAGCCTCAGAGGGTGAACAGTATAGACTTTGTAGAATTGGAGCAC
CTTCAACCTGATGTATTAGTCCACGCAGTACTAAGAGTTGTTGATTTCACTATACTGACAGAGGCAGTAT
ACAGTTATAGAGGACAGAAGCAGAAAAAAGTTATGTTAACAGTGGAACAGGCCCAAGATCAACATTATGC
GCTTGTATTATGGGGTCCTGGAGCAGCCTGGTACCCTCAACTTCAAAGGAAAAAAGGTTATATTTGGGAA
TTTAAATATCTTTTTGTTCAGTGCAATTACACACTAGAAAACCTAGAATTGCATACAACGCCTTGGTCAT
CCTGTGAGTGCTTGTTTGATGATGATATAAGGGCAATTACATTTAAAGCAAAATTTCAAAAAAGTGCACC
CTCCTTTGTGAAGATATCAGACTTAGCAACCCACCTAGAGGATAAGTGTTCAGGAGTGGTTCTGATTAAA
GCCCAGATTTCAGAGCTGGCATTTCCTATTACAGCATCTCAGAAGATAGCGCTAAATGCTCACAGTTCTC
TGAAGAGTATTTTTTCTTCTCTTCCCAACATCGTATATACTGGTTGTGCAAAATGTGGATTGGAACTAGA
AACAGATGAGAACAGGATCTACAAACAATGTTTTAGCTGCTTGCCATTTACTATGAAGAAAATATATTAT
AGGCCAGCGTTAATGACTGCCATTGATGGAAGACATGATGTTTGTATCCGTGTAGAATCAAAGCTGATAG
AGAAGATTCTTCTCAACATTTCTGCAGACTGCCTCAACAGAGTGATAGTTCCTTCCTCAGAGATCACCTA
TGGGATGGTCGTGGCAGACCTGTTCCACTCCTTGTTGGCAGTCAGCGCAGAACCTTGTGTATTAAAGATT
CAGAGCCTTTTTGTGTTAGATGAAAACAGCTATCCATTACAACAAGATTTCTCCCTCCTGGATTTTTATC
CTGACATTGTAAAGCATGGAGCCAATGCCCGTCTCTAGGACCCAGCTTTCTTGTACAAAGTGGTTTAGTA
ATGAACCGGTCCACCACCACCACCACCACTAAGGATCCGGGGTTGGGGTTGCGCCTTTTCCAAGGCAGCC
CTGGGTTTGCGCAGGGACGCGGCTGCTCTGGGCGTGGTTCCGGGAAACGCAGCGGCGCCGACCCTGGGTC
TCGCACATTCTTCACGTCCGTTCGCAGCGTCACCCGGATCTTCGCCGCTACCCTTGTGGGCCCCCCGGCG
ACGCTTCCTGCTCCGCCCCTAAGTCGGGAAGGTTCCTTGCGGTTCGCGGCGTGCCGGACGTGACAAACGG
AAGCCGCACGTCTCACTAGTACCCTCGCAGACGGACAGCGCCAGGGAGCAATGGCAGCGCGCCGACCGCG
ATGGGCTGTGGCCAATAGCGGCTGCTCAGCAGGGCGCGCCGAGAGCAGCGGCCGGGAAGGGGCGGTGCGG
GAGGCGGGGTGTGGGGCGGTAGTGTGGGCCCTGTTCCTGCCCGCGCGGTGTTCCGCATTCTGCAAGCCTC
CGGAGCGCACGTCGGCAGTCGGCTCCCTCGTTGACCGAATCACCGACCTCTCTCCCCAGCAATTCACCAT
GACCGAGTACAAGCCCACGGTGCGCCTCGCCACCCGCGACGACGTCCCCAGGGCCGTACGCACCCTCGCC
GCCGCGTTCGCCGACTACCCCGCCACGCGCCACACCGTCGATCCGGACCGCCACATCGAGCGGGTCACCG
AGCTGCAAGAACTCTTCCTCACGCGCGTCGGGCTCGACATCGGCAAGGTGTGGGTCGCGGACGACGGCGC
CGCGGTGGCGGTCTGGACCACGCCGGAGAGCGTCGAAGCGGGGGCGGTGTTCGCCGAGATCGGCCCGCGC
ATGGCCGAGTTGAGCGGTTCCCGGCTGGCCGCGCAGCAACAGATGGAAGGCCTCCTGGCGCCGCACCGGC
CCAAGGAGCCCGCGTGGTTCCTGGCCACCGTCGGCGTCTCGCCCGACCACCAGGGCAAGGGTCTGGGCAG
CGCCGTCGTGCTCCCCGGAGTGGAGGCGGCCGAGCGCGCCGGGGTGCCCGCCTTCCTGGAGACCTCCGCG
CCCCGCAACCTCCCCTTCTACGAGCGGCTCGGCTTCACCGTCACCGCCGACGTCGAGGTGCCCGAAGGAC
CGCGCACCTGGTGCATGACCCGCAAGCCCGGTGCCGAAGGTAGAGGTTCTCTCCTCACTTGTGGTGATGT
TGAAGAAAACCCTGGTCCAATGTCTAGACTGGACAAGAGCAAAGTCATAAACGGAGCTCTGGAATTACTC
AATGGTGTCGGTATCGAAGGCCTGACGACAAGGAAACTCGCTCAAAAGCTGGGAGTTGAGCAGCCTACCC
TGTACTGGCACGTGAAGAACAAGCGGGCCCTGCTCGATGCCCTGCCAATCGAGATGCTGGACAGGCATCA
TACCCACTTCTGCCCCCTGGAAGGCGAGTCATGGCAAGACTTTCTGCGGAACAACGCCAAGTCATACCGC
TGTGCTCTCCTCTCACATCGCGACGGGGCTAAAGTGCATCTCGGCACCCGCCCAACAGAGAAACAGTACG
AAACCCTGGAAAATCAGCTCGCGTTCCTGTGTCAGCAAGGCTTCTCCCTGGAGAACGCACTGTACGCTCT
GTCCGCCGTGGGCCACTTTACACTGGGCTGCGTATTGGAGGAACAGGAGCATCAAGTAGCAAAAGAGGAA
AGAGAGACACCTACCACCGATTCTATGCCCCCACTTCTGAGACAAGCAATTGAGCTGTTCGACCGGCAGG
GAGCCGAACCTGCCTTCCTTTTCGGCCTGGAACTAATCATATGTGGCCTGGAGAAACAGCTAAAGTGCGA
AAGCGGCGGGCCGACCGACGCCCTTGACGATTTTGACTTAGACATGCTCCCAGCCGATGCCCTTGACGAC
TTTGACCTTGATATGCTGCCTGCTGACGCTCTTGACGATTTTGACCTTGACATGCTCCCCGGGTAACTAA
GTAAGGATCGATCCAAGATATCGTATTCTTAACTATGTTGCTCCTTTTACGCTATGTGGATACGCTGCTT
TAATGCCTTTGTATCATGCTATTGCTTCCCGTATGGCTTTCATTTTCTCCTCCTTGTATAAATCCTGGTT
GCTGTCTCTTTATGAGGAGTTGTGGCCCGTTGTCAGGCAACGTGGCGTGGTGTGCACTGTGTTTGCTGAC
GCAACCCCCACTGGTTGGGGCATTGCCACCACCTGTCAGCTCCTTTCCGGGACTTTCGCTTTCCCCCTCC
CTATTGCCACGGCGGAACTCATCGCCGCCTGCCTTGCCCGCTGCTGGACAGGGGCTCGGCTGTTGGGCAC
TGACAATTCCGTGGTGTTGTCGGGGAAGCTGACGTCCTTTCCATGGCTGCTCGCCTGTGTTGCCACCTGG
ATTCTGCGCGGGACGTCCTTCTGCTACGTCCCTTCGGCCCTCAATCCAGCGGACCTTCCTTCCCGCGGCC
TGCTGCCGGCTCTGCGGCCTCTTCCGCGTCTTCGCCTTCGCCCTCAGACGAGTCGGATCTCCCTTTGGGC
CGCCTCCCCGCCTGTTTCGCCTCGGCGTCCGGACTAGAGGTACCTTTAAGACCAATGACTTACAAGGCAG
CTGTAGATCTTAGCCACTTTTTAAAAGAAAAGGGGGGACTGGAAGGGCTAATTCACTCCCAACGAAGACA
AGATCTGCTTTTTGCTTGTACTGGGTCTCTCTGGTTAGACCAGATCTGAGCCTGGGAGCTCTCTGGCTAA
CTAGGGAACCCACTGCTTAAGCCTCAATAAAGCTTGCCTTGAGTGCTTCAAGTAGTGTGTGCCCGTCTGT
TGTGTGACTCTGGTAACTAGAGATCCCTCAGACCCTTTTAGTCAGTGTGGAAAATCTCTAGCAGTAGTAG
TTCATGTCATCTTATTATTCAGTATTTATAACTTGCAAAGAAATGAATATCAGAGAGTGAGAGGAACTTG
TTTATTGCAGCTTATAATGGTTACAAATAAAGCAATAGCATCACAAATTTCACAAATAAAGCATTTTTTT
CACTGCATTCTAGTTGTGGTTTGTCCAAACTCATCAATGTATCTTATCATGTCTGGCTCTAGCTATCCCG
CCCCTAACTCCGCCCATCCCGCCCCTAACTCCGCCCAGTTCCGCCCATTCTCCGCCCCATGGCTGACTAA
TTTTTTTTATTTATGCAGAGGCCGAGGCCGCCTCGGCCTCTGAGCTATTCCAGAAGTAGTGAGGAGGCTT
TTTTGGAGGCCTTTCAAATATGTATCCGCTCATGAGACAATAACCCTGATAAATGCTTCAATAATATTGA
AAAAGGAAGAGTATGAGTATTCAACATTTCCGTGTCGCCCTTATTCCCTTTTTTGCGGCATTTTGCCTTC
CTGTTTTTGCTCACCCAGAAACGCTGGTGAAAGTAAAAGATGCTGAAGATCAGTTGGGTGCACGAGTGGG
TTACATCGAACTGGATCTCAACAGCGGTAAGATCCTTGAGAGTTTTCGCCCCGAAGAACGTTTTCCAATG
ATGAGCACTTTTAAAGTTCTGCTATGTGGCGCGGTATTATCCCGTATTGACGCCGGGCAAGAGCAACTCG
GTCGCCGCATACACTATTCTCAGAATGACTTGGTTGAGTACTCACCAGTCACAGAAAAGCATCTTACGGA
TGGCATGACAGTAAGAGAATTATGCAGTGCTGCCATAACCATGAGTGATAACACTGCGGCCAACTTACTT
CTGACAACGATCGGAGGACCGAAGGAGCTAACCGCTTTTTTGCACAACATGGGGGATCATGTAACTCGCC
TTGATCGTTGGGAACCGGAGCTGAATGAAGCCATACCAAACGACGAGCGTGACACCACGATGCCTGTAGC
AATGGCAACAACGTTGCGCAAACTATTAACTGGCGAACTACTTACTCTAGCTTCCCGGCAACAATTAATA
GACTGGATGGAGGCGGATAAAGTTGCAGGACCACTTCTGCGCTCGGCCCTTCCGGCTGGCTGGTTTATTG
CTGATAAATCTGGAGCCGGTGAGCGTGGGTCTCGCGGTATCATTGCAGCACTGGGGCCAGATGGTAAGCC
CTCCCGTATCGTAGTTATCTACACGACGGGGAGTCAGGCAACTATGGATGAACGAAATAGACAGATCGCT
GAGATAGGTGCCTCACTGATTAAGCATTGGTAACTGTCAGACCAAGTTTACTCATATATACTTTAGATTG
ATTTAAAACTTCATTTTTAATTTAAAAGGATCTAGGTGAAGATCCTTTTTGATAATCTCATGACCAAAAT
CCCTTAACGTGAGTTTTCGTTCCACTGAGCGTCAGACCCCGTAGAAAAGATCAAAGGATCTTCTTGAGAT
CCTTTTTTTCTGCGCGTAATCTGCTGCTTGCAAACAAAAAAACCACCGCTACCAGCGGTGGTTTGTTTGC
CGGATCAAGAGCTACCAACTCTTTTTCCGAAGGTAACTGGCTTCAGCAGAGCGCAGATACCAAATACTGT
TCTTCTAGTGTAGCCGTAGTTAGGCCACCACTTCAAGAACTCTGTAGCACCGCCTACATACCTCGCTCTG
CTAATCCTGTTACCAGTGGCTGCTGCCAGTGGCGATAAGTCGTGTCTTACCGGGTTGGACTCAAGACGAT
AGTTACCGGATAAGGCGCAGCGGTCGGGCTGAACGGGGGGTTCGTGCACACAGCCCAGCTTGGAGCGAAC
GACCTACACCGAACTGAGATACCTACAGCGTGAGCTATGAGAAAGCGCCACGCTTCCCGAAGGGAGAAAG
GCGGACAGGTATCCGGTAAGCGGCAGGGTCGGAACAGGAGAGCGCACGAGGGAGCTTCCAGGGGGAAACG
CCTGGTATCTTTATAGTCCTGTCGGGTTTCGCCACCTCTGACTTGAGCGTCGATTTTTGTGATGCTCGTC
AGGGGGGCGGAGCCTATGGAAAAACGCCAGCAACGCGGCCTTTTTACGGTTCCTGGCCTTTTGCTGGCCT
TTTGCTCACATGTTCTTTCCTGCGTTATCCCCTGATTCTGTGGATAACCGTATTACCGCCTTTGAGTGAG
CTGATACCGCTCGCCGCAGCCGAACGACCGAGCGCAGCGAGTCAGTGAGCGAGGAAGCGGAAGAGCGCCC
AATACGCAAACCGCCTCTCCCCGCGCGTTGGCCGATTCATTAATGCAGCTGGCACGACAGGTTTCCCGAC
TGGAAAGCGGGCAGTGAGCGCAACGCAATTAATGTGAGTTAGCTCACTCATTAGGCACCCCAGGCTTTAC
ACTTTATGCTTCCGGCTCGTATGTTGTGTGGAATTGTGAGCGGATAACAATTTCACACAGGAAACAGCTA
TGACCATGATTACGCCAAGCGCGCAATTAACCCTCACTAAAGGGAACAAAAGCTGGAGCTGCAAGCTTAA
TGTAGTCTTATGCAATACTCTTGTAGTCTTGCAACATGGTAACGATGAGTTAGCAACATGCCTTACAAGG
AGAGAAAAAGCACCGTGCATGCCGATTGGTGGAAGTAAGGTGGTACGATCGTGCCTTATTAGGAAGGCAA
CAGACGGGTCTGACATGGATTGGACGAACCACTGAATTGCCGCATTGCAGAGATATTGTATTTAAGTGCC
TAGCTCGATACATAAACGGGTCTCTCTGGTTAGACCAGATCTGAGCCTGGGAGCTCTCTGGCTAACTAGG
GAACCCACTGCTTAAGCCTCAATAAAGCTTGCCTTGAGTGCTTCAAGTAGTGTGTGCCCGTCTGTTGTGT
GACTCTGGTAACTAGAGATCCCTCAGACCCTTTTAGTCAGTGTGGAAAATCTCTAGCAGTGGCGCCCGAA
CAGGGACTTGAAAGCGAAAGGGAAACCAGAGGAGCTCTCTCGACGCAGGACTCGGCTTGCTGAAGCGCGC
ACGGCAAGAGGCGAGGGGCGGCGACTGGTGAGTACGCCAAAAATTTTGACTAGCGGAGGCTAGAAGGAGA
GAGATGGGTGCGAGAGCGTCAGTATTAAGCGGGGGAGAATTAGATCGCGATGGGAAAAAATTCGGTTAAG
GCCAGGGGGAAAGAAAAAATATAAATTAAAACATATAGTATGGGCAAGCAGGGAGCTAGAACGATTCGCA
GTTAATCCTGGCCTGTTAGAAACATCAGAAGGCTGTAGACAAATACTGGGACAGCTACAACCATCCCTTC
AGACAGGATCAGAAGAACTTAGATCATTATATAATACAGTAGCAACCCTCTATTGTGTGCATCAAAGGAT
AGAGATAAAAGACACCAAGGAAGCTTTAGACAAGATAGAGGAAGAGCAAAACAAAAGTAAGACCACCGCA
CAGCAAGCGGCCGCTGATCTTCAGACCTGGAGGAGGAGATATGAGGGACAATTGGAGAAGTGAATTATAT
AAATATAAAGTAGTAAAAATTGAACCATTAGGAGTAGCACCCACCAAGGCAAAGAGAAGAGTGGTGCAGA
GAGAAAAAAGAGCAGTGGGAATAGGAGCTTTGTTCCTTGGGTTCTTGGGAGCAGCAGGAAGCACTATGGG
CGCAGCGTCAATGACGCTGACGGTACAGGCCAGACAATTATTGTCTGGTATAGTGCAGCAGCAGAACAAT
TTGCTGAGGGCTATTGAGGCGCAACAGCATCTGTTGCAACTCACAGTCTGGGGCATCAAGCAGCTCCAGG
CAAGAATCCTGGCTGTGGAAAGATACCTAAAGGATCAACAGCTCCTGGGGATTTGGGGTTGCTCTGGAAA
ACTCATTTGCACCACTGCTGTGCCTTGGAATGCTAGTTGGAGTAATAAATCTCTGGAACAGATTTGGAAT
CACACGACCTGGATGGAGTGGGACAGAGAAATTAACAATTACACAAGCTTAATACACTCCTTAATTGAAG
AATCGCAAAACCAGCAAGAAAAGAATGAACAAGAATTATTGGAATTAGATAAATGGGCAAGTTTGTGGAA
TTGGTTTAACATAACAAATTGGCTGTGGTATATAAAATTATTCATAATGATAGTAGGAGGCTTGGTAGGT
TTAAGAATAGTTTTTGCTGTACTTTCTATAGTGAATAGAGTTAGGCAGGGATATTCACCATTATCGTTTC
AGACCCACCTCCCAACCCCGAGGGG
